Addgene plasmid #70274: pLV-tetO-Tfap2a
Purpose: Lentiviral plasmid for tetracycline/doxycycline dependent expression of murine Tfap2a
Depositing lab: Hubert Schorle. Depositing organization: Universitaetsklinikum Bonn. Publication: Direct Induction of Trophoblast Stem Cells from Murine Fibroblasts. Kubaczka C, Senner CE, Cierlitza M, Arauzo-Bravo MJ, Kuckenberg P, Peitz M, Hemberger M, Schorle H. Cell Stem Cell. 2015 Sep 22. pii: S1934-5909(15)00360-4. doi: 10.1016/j.stem.2015.08.005. PubMed 26412560.
Backbone
  Vector backbone: pLV-tetO
  Backbone manufacturer: Hochedlinger Lab (Stadtfeld et al Cell Stem Cell. 2008 Mar 6. 2(3):230-40.)
  Backbone size w/o insert (bp): 8370
  Total vector size (bp): 10300
  Vector type: Mammalian Expression, Lentiviral
Growth in bacteria
  Bacterial resistance: Ampicillin, 100 μg/mL
  Growth temperature: 37°C
  Growth strain: NEB Stable
  Copy number: High Copy
Gene/Insert
  Gene/Insert name: Tfap2a (alt names: transcription factor AP-2, alpha; Ap2, Ap-2 (a), AP2alpha, AP-2 alpha, Ap2tf, Tcfap2a)
  Species: M. musculus (mouse)
  Insert size (bp): 1900
  GenBank ID: NM_001301674
  Entrez Gene: Tfap2a (a.k.a. AP-2, AP2alpha, Ap-2 (a), Ap2, Ap2tf, Tcfap2a)
  Promoter: tetO
  Cloning method: Restriction Enzyme; 5′ cloning site EcoRI (not destroyed); 3′ cloning site EcoRI (not destroyed)
  Sequencing primers: 5′ CMV-Promoter F: ACGCCATCCACGCTGTTTTGACCT; 3′ WPRE-R: CATAGCGTAAAAGGAGCAACA
Terms and licenses: Academic/Nonprofit Terms; Industry Terms: Not Available to Industry
Depositor comments: The cDNA sequence of murine Tfap2a (coding region and partially 5' and 3' UTR) was inserted into the pLV-tetO vector via the EcoRI site. The pLV-tetO vector backbone was obtained through EcoRI mediated excision of Oct4 cDNA from pLV-tetO-Oct4 (Stadtfeld et al., 2008, addgene Plasmid #19766), kindly provided by K. Hochedlinger (Harvard University).
How to cite: pLV-tetO-Tfap2a was a gift from Hubert Schorle (Addgene plasmid # 70274 ; http://n2t.net/addgene:70274 ; RRID:Addgene_70274)
