[The description below was written by a language model from this plasmid's Addgene catalogue record.]
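Description:
pLV-tetO-Tfap2a is a lentiviral mammalian expression plasmid for tetracycline/doxycycline-dependent expression of mouse Tfap2a (transcription factor AP-2 alpha). It is built on the pLV-tetO backbone of about 8.4 kb and totals roughly 10.3 kb with the insert. The plasmid is maintained in bacteria at high copy number under ampicillin selection. It is grown in a recombination-deficient strain of the kind commonly used to keep lentiviral repeat sequences stable. No mammalian selection marker or reporter is recorded, and no feature table was provided, so the individual lentiviral elements are not itemised. The listed sequencing primers do suggest a CMV-derived minimal promoter region upstream of the cloning site and a WPRE downstream. A WPRE is a post-transcriptional element that generally enhances transgene expression.

The insert is an approximately 1.9 kb murine Tfap2a cDNA containing the coding region plus parts of the 5′ and 3′ untranslated regions. It was cloned into a single EcoRI site that remains intact on both sides. The empty backbone was produced by cutting the Oct4 cDNA out of the parental pLV-tetO-Oct4 vector with EcoRI. Because a single enzyme was used, the cloning was non-directional. Expression is driven by a tetO promoter, which needs a tetracycline-controlled transactivator such as rtTA. The record lists no transactivator on this plasmid, so it would presumably be supplied separately, and transcription is then switched on by adding doxycycline.

After packaging into lentiviral particles, the construct allows stable delivery and timed induction of Tfap2a in target cells. The associated publication concerns the direct induction of trophoblast stem cells from mouse fibroblasts, which points to its use as an inducible factor in transcription factor-mediated cell fate conversion.
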