>Addgene plasmid #70274 | pLV-tetO-Tfap2a | depositor partial sequence | sequence record 126550 | 5' Sequencing data (Primer CMV promoter)
GGGACGATCAGCCTCCGCGGCCCGATTCAGCCCAGAGAGTAGCTCCGCTGGGGTGCGAGGCGCAGAGGGG
CAAATCCGATCACGCCGATCCATGAAAATGCTTTGGAAACTGACGGATAATATCAAGTACGAAGACTGCG
AGGACCGTCACGACGGCACCAGCAACGGGACGGCACGGTTGCCCCAGCTGGGCACTGTAGGTCAATCTCC
CTACACCAGCGCCCCGCCGCTGTCCCACACCCCTAATGCCGACTTCCAGCCTCCCTACTTCCCCCCGCCC
TACCAGCCTATCTACCCCCAGTCGCAAGATCCTTACTCCCACGTCAACGACCCCTACAGCCTGAATCCTC
TGCACGCCCAGCCGCAGCCGCAGCACCCGGGCTGGCCCGGTCAGAGGCAGAGCCAGGAATCTGGGCTCTT
ACACACACACCGGGGCTTACCCCACCAACTGTCGGGCCTGGACCCTCGCAGGGACTATCGGCGGCACGAG
GACCTCTTGCACGGCCCGCACGGGCTCGGCTCTGGGCTCGGGGACCTCCCGATCCACTCCTTACCTCACG
CCATCGAGGACGTCCCGCACGTAGAAGACCCGGGTATTAACATCCCAGATCAAACTGTAATTAAGAAAGG
CCCCGTGTCCCTGTCCAAGTCCAACAGCAATGCTGTCTCCGCCATCCCTATTAACAAGGACAACCTCTTC
GGTGGCGTGGTAAACCCCAACGAAGTCTTCTGTTCAGTTCCGGGTCGCCTGTCGCTCCTCAGCTCCACCT
CGAAGTACAAGGTCACGGTGGCGGAAGTACAGCGGCGCCTCTCACCGCCCGAGTGTCTTAACGCGTCGCT
CCTGGGCGGAGTACTGCGGAGAGCGAAGTCTAAGAATGGGAGGGNNNNNNNTNNNNNNNAAAANNNNGGN
NNANNANANGNATTNNANNNNNNCCNNNNNGNANNNNNNNNNNNCNNNNNNNNNNNNNNNNNNCNNNNNN
NNNNNNNNNNNNNNTNNNNNNNNNNNNNNANNANNNNNNNNNNNNNNCNNN
