>Addgene plasmid #70274 | pLV-tetO-Tfap2a | depositor partial sequence | sequence record 126551 | 3' Sequencing data (Primer WPRE)
TCATCTTTCCAATTTTGTATCCAGAGGTTGATTATCGATAAGCTTGATATCGAATTCGATATCAAGCTTT
TTTTTCTGTATTTGTGTTCAAGTTTATTCACAATACTGATAAAAAATGTCATTATCCTCTTTGCCTTTTT
TTTTAAAAGTATGGCTACAATCTGAAGTACGCAAGGGAAGGCGATGAGTTAGTCCCATGAAGCTCATATA
CTTTTTAAATTTTTTAACGTCCTTTTTAAAAAAAAAAAGTTTTAATGTTTGTTGTCGATTTGATTAAAAA
AAAAAAAGGTTCACAAACGCGACAGAACTTTTCTTTGCTGGCTTCACGACCTGTTCTGTTCTCTTAGGCT
CCACACGAGGGTAAAGGGGGTGTTGGTACTGATGGGGAAGTTGAGGCAAGGCGCTGAGTAGGCAGCGGCT
GCCCCACTGGCAGTCGAGAGAGCAATCCGGAGGACTCCGGGGACGAAGGGCGGCGCGGCAACGCAGAGTA
GCAGCAGCAGTAGGAGTGGCTGGTCCCGGAGCTGTCACCTGCCGGGTGGGGGAGGGGCGAGTGGGGGGAC
GCGGGCCGGTGAGGCGGGCGGGGGCGGGGCGGGAGGAGAGCCTCACTTTCTGTGTTTCTCTTCTTTGTCA
CTGCTTTTGGCGCTGTTGTCCGTGTGGCTGTTGGGGTTGTTGCTGAGGTACATTTTGTCCATGGCCTTGA
GGGCCTCGGTGAGATAGTTCTGCAGGGCCGTAACCGCTGCACACACCGCCCGGGCTGCCGAAGCCATGGG
AGATGAGGTTGAAGTGGTCAAGCAACTCTGGATGCCAGGCTCCAGGATAGGATNGNNCGCGAGTNCCCAN
GGGNANNNCGNTCCTGANCNGCNNNCANTGANTNNTTGNNNATNNNNNTTTNNNNNNNNNNNNNNNGNTT
TTTTNNNNNNCNNNNNNNNNNNNGNNNNNNNNNNNNNNNNNNNNNNNNNNNNNNNNCNNNNNNNNNNNNN
NNNNANNNANNNNNNNNNNNNNNNNNNNNCNNNNN
