>Addgene plasmid #70274 | pLV-tetO-Tfap2a | addgene partial sequence | sequence record 129882 | LNCX 5'-AGCTCGTTTAGTGAACCGTCAGATC-3'
ATAGAAGACACCGGGACCGATCCAGCCTCCGCGGCCCCGAATTCAAGCCCAGAGAGTAGCTCCGCTGGGG
TGCGAGGCGCAGAGGGGCAAATCCGATCACGCCGATCCATGAAAATGCTTTGGAAACTGACGGATAATAT
CAAGTACGAAGACTGCGAGGACCGTCACGACGGCACCAGCAACGGGACGGCACGGTTGCCCCAGCTGGGC
ACTGTAGGTCAATCTCCCTACACCAGCGCCCCGCCGCTGTCCCACACCCCTAATGCCGACTTCCAGCCTC
CCTACTTCCCCCCGCCCTACCAGCCTATCTACCCCCAGTCGCAAGATCCTTACTCCCACGTCAACGACCC
CTACAGCCTGAATCCTCTGCACGCCCAGCCGCAGCCGCAGCACCCGGGCTGGCCCGGTCAGAGGCAGAGC
CAGGAATCTGGGCTCTTACACACACACCGGGGCTTACCCCACCAACTGTCGGGCCTGGACCCTCGCAGGG
ACTATCGGCGGCACGAGGACCTCTTGCACGGCCCGCACGGGCTCGGCTCTGGGCTCGGGGACCTCCCGAT
CCACTCCTTACCTCACGCCATCGAGGACGTCCCGCACGTAGAAGACCCGGGTATTAACATCCCAGATCAA
ACTGTAATTAAGAAAGGCCCCGTGTCCCTGTCCAAGTCCAACAGCAATGCTGTCTCCGCCATCCCTATTA
ACAAGGACAACCTCTTCGGTGGCGTGGTAAACCCCAACGAAGTCTTCTGTTCAGTTCCGGGTCGCCTGTC
GCTCCTCAGCTCCACCTCGAAGTACAAG
