>Addgene plasmid #70274 | pLV-tetO-Tfap2a | depositor partial sequence | sequence record 129884 | pLV-tetO-Tfap2a sequence 889 bps
GGGACCGATCCAGCCTCCGCGGCCCCGAATTCAAGCCCAGAGAGTAGCTCCGCTGGGGTGCGAGGCGCAG
AGGGGCAAATCCGATCACGCCGATCCATGAAAATGCTTTGGAAACTGACGGATAATATCAAGTACGAAGA
CTGCGAGGACCGTCACGACGGCACCAGCAACGGGACGGCACGGTTGCCCCAGCTGGGCACTGTAGGTCAA
TCTCCCTACACCAGCGCCCCGCCGCTGTCCCACACCCCTAATGCCGACTTCCAGCCTCCCTACTTCCCCC
CGCCCTACCAGCCTATCTACCCCCAGTCGCAAGATCCTTACTCCCACGTCAACGACCCCTACAGCCTGAA
TCCTCTGCACGCCCAGCCGCAGCCGCAGCACCCGGGCTGGCCCGGTCAGAGGCAGAGCCAGGAATCTGGG
CTCTTACACACACACCGGGGCTTACCCCACCAACTGTCGGGCCTGGACCCTCGCAGGGACTATCGGCGGC
ACGAGGACCTCTTGCACGGCCCGCACGGGCTCGGCTCTGGGCTCGGGGACCTCCCGATCCACTCCTTACC
TCACGCCATCGAGGACGTCCCGCACGTAGAAGACCCGGGTATTAACATCCCAGATCAAACTGTAATTAAG
AAAGGCCCCGTGTCCCTGTCCAAGTCCAACAGCAATGCTGTCTCCGCCATCCCTATTAACAAGGACAACC
TCTTCGGTGGCGTGGTAAACCCCAACGAAGTCTTCTGTTCAGTTCCGGGTCGCCTGTCGCTCCTCAGCTC
CACCTCGAAGTACAAGGTCACGGTGGCGGAAGTACAGCGGCGCCTCTCACCGCCCGAGTGTCTTAACGCG
TCGCTCCTGGGCGGAGTACTGCGGAGAGCGAAGTCTAAGAATGGGAGGG
