>Addgene plasmid #70274 | pLV-tetO-Tfap2a | addgene partial sequence | sequence record 129899 | WPRE-R 5'-CATAGCGTAAAAGGAGCAACA-3'
TCCAGAGGTTGATTATCGATAAGCTTGATATCGAATTCGATATCAAGCTTTTTTTTCTGTATTTGTGTTC
AAGTTTATTCACAATACTGATAAAAAATGTCATTATCCTCTTTGCCTTTTTTTTTAAAAGTATGGCTACA
ATCTGAAGTACGCAAGGGAAGGCGATGAGTTAGTCCCATGAAGCTCATATACTTTTTAAATTTTTTAACG
TCCTTTTTAAAAAAAAAAAGTTTTAATGTTTGTTGTCGATTTGATTAAAAAAAAAAAAGGTTCACAAACG
CGACAGAACTTTTCTTTGCTGGCTTCACGACCTGTTCTGTTCTCTTAGGCTCCACACGAGGGTAAAGGGG
GTGTTGGTACTGATGGGGAAGTTGAGGCAAGGCGCTGAGTAGGCAGCGGCTGCCCCACTGGCAGTCGAGA
GAGCAATCCGGAGGACTCCGGGGACGAAGGGCGGCGCGGCAACGCAGAGTAGCAGCAGCAGTAGGAGTGG
CTGGTCCCGGAGCTGTCACCTGCCGGGTGGGGGAGGGGCGAGTGGGGGGACGCGGGCCGGTGAGGCGGGC
GGGGGCGGGGCGGGAGGAGAGCCTCACTTTCTGTGTTTCTCTTCTTTGTCACTGCTTTTGGCGCTGTTGT
CCGTGTGGCTGTTGGGGTTGTTGCTGAGGTACATTTTGTCCATGGCCTTGAGGGCCTCGGTGAGATAGTT
CTGCAGGGCCGTAACCGCTGCACACACCGCCGGGCTGCCGAAGCCATGGGAGATGAGGTTGAAGTG
